Addgene plasmid #110114: Hy_pMT dati MCS circfirefly_500
Purpose: Expresses a 500-nt firefly luciferase circular RNA in Drosophila cells
Depositing lab: Jeremy Wilusz. Depositing organization: University of Pennsylvania. Publication: A length-dependent evolutionarily conserved pathway controls nuclear export of circular RNAs. Huang C, Liang D, Tatomer DC, Wilusz JE. Genes Dev. 2018 May 17. pii: gad.314856.118. doi: 10.1101/gad.314856.118. PubMed 29773557.
Backbone
  Vector backbone: Hy_pMT dati MCS Exon
  Total vector size (bp): 8877
  Vector type: Insect Expression
  Selectable markers: Hygromycin
Growth in bacteria
  Bacterial resistance: Ampicillin, 100 μg/mL
  Growth temperature: 37°C
  Growth strain: DH5alpha
  Copy number: Unknown
Gene/Insert
  Gene/Insert name: Firefly luciferase
  Promoter: Metallothionein Promoter (pMT)
  Cloning method: Restriction Enzyme; 5′ cloning site KpnI (not destroyed); 3′ cloning site XmaI (not destroyed)
  Sequencing primers: 5′ gccacacccactcttttaagaaatgat
Terms and licenses: Academic/Nonprofit Terms; Industry Terms: Not Available to Industry
How to cite: Hy_pMT dati MCS circfirefly_500 was a gift from Jeremy Wilusz (Addgene plasmid # 110114 ; http://n2t.net/addgene:110114 ; RRID:Addgene_110114)
