[The description below was written by a language model from this plasmid's Addgene catalogue record and pLannotate feature annotations shown in this document.]
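Description:
Hy_pMT dati MCS circfirefly_500 is an 8,877 bp insect expression plasmid built on the Hy_pMT dati MCS Exon backbone and designed to produce a 500-nt circular RNA derived from firefly luciferase sequence in Drosophila cells. It is propagated in E. coli through a high-copy ColE1/pUC-type origin with ampicillin selection (AmpR under its own bla promoter). For selection in fly cells it carries a hygromycin resistance cassette in which the strong copia retrotransposon promoter drives HygR, followed by SV40 small t intron and large T–derived sequences and an SV40 polyadenylation signal that serve as 3′ processing elements. Short matches to TcR, YPB1, yokD and an RSF origin appear to be backbone remnants rather than functional parts.

The expression unit begins with the Drosophila metallothionein promoter, which is inducible by metal ions such as copper, and ends with a second SV40 poly(A) signal. Between them sits a roughly 480 bp fragment of the synthetic luc2 firefly luciferase gene, cloned between KpnI and XmaI sites that remain intact. Several hundred base pairs on either side of the fragment are unannotated. The backbone name suggests these are flanking sequences from the Drosophila dati gene surrounding a multiple cloning site exon, which would promote backsplicing of the inserted exon into a circle, but the record does not describe them explicitly. Because only a fragment of luciferase is present, the sequence serves as defined-length exon content rather than as an enzymatic reporter. The associated study concerns length-dependent nuclear export of circular RNAs, so this construct likely represents one size in a series. The depositor and NGS sequence records agree in length and feature content, differing only in their start coordinates.
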