Features (pLannotate 1.2.2; 17 found; start..end, strand, type, name):
     23..611     -  rep_origin     ori: high-copy-number ColE1/pMB1/pBR322/pUC origin of replication
    782..1642    -  CDS            AmpR: β-lactamase; bla; confers resistance to ampicillin, carbenicillin, and related antibiotics
   1643..1747    -  promoter       AmpR promoter: bla
   3229..3508    +  promoter       copia promoter: strong promoter from the Drosophila transposable element copia (Sinclair et al., 1986)
   3554..4579    +  CDS            HygR: aminoglycoside phosphotransferase from E. coli; aph(4)-Ia; confers resistance to hygromycin
   4597..4869    +  CDS            yokD (fragment): YOKD_BACSU - Experimental evidence at protein level: Swiss-Prot protein existence level 1. May contribute to antibiotic resistance. From Bacillus subtilis (strain 168).
   4866..4940    +  CDS            small t antigen (fragment): SV40 (simian virus 40) small t antigen
   4942..5007    +  intron         small t intron: SV40 (simian virus 40) small t antigen intron
   5137..5157    +  CDS            SV40 NLS: nuclear localization signal of SV40 (simian virus 40) large T antigen
   5476..5559    +  CDS            large T antigen (fragment): large T antigen from SV40 (simian virus 40)
   5582..5716    +  polyA_signal   SV40 poly(A) signal: SV40 polyadenylation signal
   5717..6143    +  promoter       MT promoter: Drosophila metallothionein promoter
   6692..7167    +  CDS            luciferase (fragment): firefly luciferase synthetic luc2 version of the luciferase gene
   7898..8019    +  polyA_signal   SV40 poly(A) signal: SV40 polyadenylation signal
   8044..8345    +  CDS            TcR (fragment): tetracycline efflux protein; tet; confers resistance to tetracycline
   8587..8715    -  CDS            YPB1_ECOLX (fragment): Protein predicted: Swiss-Prot protein existence level 4. From Escherichia coli.
   8719..8852    -  rep_origin     RSF ori (fragment): Plasmids containing the RSF 1030 origin of replication can be propagated in E. coli cells that contain additional plasmids with compatible origins.
>Addgene plasmid #110114 | Hy_pMT dati MCS circfirefly_500 | depositor full sequence | sequence record 207159 | Hy_pMT dati MCS circfirefly_500 sequence 8877 bps
AAAAGGCCGCGTTGCTGGCGTTTTTCCATAGGCTCCGCCCCCCTGACGAGCATCACAAAAATCGACGCTC
AAGTCAGAGGTGGCGAAACCCGACAGGACTATAAAGATACCAGGCGTTTCCCCCTGGAAGCTCCCTCGTG
CGCTCTCCTGTTCCGACCCTGCCGCTTACCGGATACCTGTCCGCCTTTCTCCCTTCGGGAAGCGTGGCGC
TTTCTCATAGCTCACGCTGTAGGTATCTCAGTTCGGTGTAGGTCGTTCGCTCCAAGCTGGGCTGTGTGCA
CGAACCCCCCGTTCAGCCCGACCGCTGCGCCTTATCCGGTAACTATCGTCTTGAGTCCAACCCGGTAAGA
CACGACTTATCGCCACTGGCAGCAGCCACTGGTAACAGGATTAGCAGAGCGAGGTATGTAGGCGGTGCTA
CAGAGTTCTTGAAGTGGTGGCCTAACTACGGCTACACTAGAAGGACAGTATTTGGTATCTGCGCTCTGCT
GAAGCCAGTTACCTTCGGAAAAAGAGTTGGTAGCTCTTGATCCGGCAAACAAACCACCGCTGGTAGCGGT
GGTTTTTTTGTTTGCAAGCAGCAGATTACGCGCAGAAAAAAAGGATCTCAAGAAGATCCTTTGATCTTTT
CTACGGGGTCTGACGCTCAGTGGAACGAAAACTCACGTTAAGGGATTTTGGTCATGAGATTATCAAAAAG
GATCTTCACCTAGATCCTTTTAAATTAAAAATGAAGTTTTAAATCAATCTAAAGTATATATGAGTAAACT
TGGTCTGACAGTTACCAATGCTTAATCAGTGAGGCACCTATCTCAGCGATCTGTCTATTTCGTTCATCCA
TAGTTGCCTGACTCCCCGTCGTGTAGATAACTACGATACGGGAGGGCTTACCATCTGGCCCCAGTGCTGC
AATGATACCGCGAGACCCACGCTCACCGGCTCCAGATTTATCAGCAATAAACCAGCCAGCCGGAAGGGCC
GAGCGCAGAAGTGGTCCTGCAACTTTATCCGCCTCCATCCAGTCTATTAATTGTTGCCGGGAAGCTAGAG
TAAGTAGTTCGCCAGTTAATAGTTTGCGCAACGTTGTTGCCATTGCTGCAGGCATCGTGGTGTCACGCTC
GTCGTTTGGTATGGCTTCATTCAGCTCCGGTTCCCAACGATCAAGGCGAGTTACATGATCCCCCATGTTG
TGCAAAAAAGCGGTTAGCTCCTTCGGTCCTCCGATCGTTGTCAGAAGTAAGTTGGCCGCAGTGTTATCAC
TCATGGTTATGGCAGCACTGCATAATTCTCTTACTGTCATGCCATCCGTAAGATGCTTTTCTGTGACTGG
TGAGTACTCAACCAAGTCATTCTGAGAATAGTGTATGCGGCGACCGAGTTGCTCTTGCCCGGCGTCAACA
CGGGATAATACCGCGCCACATAGCAGAACTTTAAAAGTGCTCATCATTGGAAAACGTTCTTCGGGGCGAA
AACTCTCAAGGATCTTACCGCTGTTGAGATCCAGTTCGATGTAACCCACTCGTGCACCCAACTGATCTTC
AGCATCTTTTACTTTCACCAGCGTTTCTGGGTGAGCAAAAACAGGAAGGCAAAATGCCGCAAAAAAGGGA
ATAAGGGCGACACGGAAATGTTGAATACTCATACTCTTCCTTTTTCAATATTATTGAAGCATTTATCAGG
GTTATTGTCTCATGAGCGGATACATATTTGAATGTATTTAGAAAAATAAACAAATAGGGGTTCCGCGCAC
ATTTCCCCGAAAAGTGCCACCTGACGTCTAAGAAACCATTATTATCATGACATTAACCTATAAAAATAGG
CGTATCACGAGGCCCTTTCGTCTTCAAGAATTCACATTTGTACGAATTTTTTTTTTATCAAAAGTTCGAG
TTTTTCACCAATTTCCTCATCAACCGAGCAAGGCAAACGGCTTTGAATAATATGGTGTTATATATACATA
TATCAAATCGCTGCTGACTGCGTGATTGATGGCCCCAAGATTACATATTATCGAATCAGGATTCAGAAGG
AGATCAATGTCAAATGCGGACAGGAACATGAAAGACGCCTGTTATGCGCAATTAAAAATTTGGGTTTAAT
TGCTGTGGAAACTGTTGTTGGCGGCATCTTAAGTTCCTGTTTAACAACATCAACTACTTATGTACGTAGA
AGCGTTTAAGCCATTTGCATACAGATGAGAACTGGCTTTTGTGCTAATCAGTCAAGATGACTCCGATGAT
GATGACTCATTACCTGACCAGTTTTCGCTGCTTTCTTTTCAACAACTACTTGTATATGTATTGTATCCAA
TAGCAATACATTGAATTTCCATGGTCTAGTCACGTATTATCATTTAATTGACACCAAGTCGTGTTATTGT
TGAGCTATCGAGTTCAGCTCAAACATTTCTTATTCCCATGAATAAGCCGGCAAAAATATGCAATCTATGA
AAGTTAATATAAGCAAACCTTACTTTGACTCAATACCAATGCACTTTGTGTCGATAGGTTCACGCAATTG
AGGCGATTATTCCGATAACCCAAGCGATTGACTGTTCCCGTTTCGATTCCAATTGAAATTTGGAAATGTA
CAATAGTTTTGCTATATGCTGTCAAGTACGCTCTTATCTTCTCTGGGTTTTCTTCAGAGTTTCGAAACGC
TTCTTCTTTTTTTTGTTTTTTTTTTTTTGGAATCTCGTATTTTGGAAGGGGCTCCCCTCTGGAATTTGTT
ACACTGTCGTTATCATTGCGAACAAGCGGCCCGAAGCTATCAGCGACTTTAACATTTACAATGCACTTTT
TTACGACCAATTAAATGTACATTTTCCTTTCTTCGCCCGTTGATAAGCGAACGCGATGTGGCGCAGGCAA
TGTGTTGCTCTTGCGACACAAACGCAATCAAAATGGATTCAATTTCGCTTTTTCCCAGTGAAACGAAGAA
CGAACCGACCATCATGATATGCTCCTCTGCATGTTGCGTATTGAATCAATGACAATTTCAATTAAGCCGC
CCGTTCGTCATGCGTTTTCGTGCGCTTCGAAATGCTGATAACGCTGCTGTCCTCCAACTGCTTTGCATGT
GGACACAATTCCATTTATTTAATTCTTTTATTTGGATCGGTTAAATTAAAAAGCGCCTTGTTACGCATTT
AACGTTGTTTCCGGTGCGTGGTGGTTTCATGCTTCTGGGAACGGCAAATGGGTTTAGGATTGGGAACCCC
TCATCATCTGTTGGAATATACTATTCAACCTACAAAAGTAACGTTAAACAACACTACTTTATATTTGATA
TGAATGGCCACACCTTTTATGCCATAAAACATATTGTAAGAGAATACCACTCTTTTTATTCCTTCTTTCC
TTCTTGTACGTTTTTTGCTGTAAGTAGGTCGTGGTGCTGGTGTTGCAGTTGAAATAACTTAAAATATAAA
TCATAAAACTCAAACATAAACTTGACTATTTATTTATTTATTAAGAAAGGAAATATAAATTATAAATTAC
AACAGGTTATGGACCTGCAGCCAAGCTTGGCGCTCGTCCGGGGGCAATGAGATATGAAAAAGCCTGAACT
CACCGCGACGTCTGTCGAGAAGTTTCTGATCGAAAAGTTCGACAGCGTCTCCGACCTGATGCAGCTCTCG
GAGGGCGAAGAATCTCGTGCTTTCAGCTTCGATGTAGGAGGGCGTGGATATGTCCTGCGGGTAAATAGCT
GCGCCGATGGTTTCTACAAAGATCGTTATGTTTATCGGCACTTTGCATCGGCCGCGCTCCCGATTCCGGA
AGTGCTTGACATTGGGGAATTCAGCGAGAGCCTGACCTATTGCATCTCCCGCCGTGCACAGGGTGTCACG
TTGCAAGACCTGCCTGAAACCGAACTGCCCGCTGTTCTGCAGCCGGTCGCGGAGGCCATGGATGCGATCG
CTGCGGCCGATCTTAGCCAGACGAGCGGGTTCGGCCCATTCGGACCGCAAGGAATCGGTCAATACACTAC
ATGGCGTGATTTCATATGCGCGATTGCTGATCCCCATGTGTATCACTGGCAAACTGTGATGGACGACACC
GTCAGTGCGTCCGTCGCGCAGGCTCTCGATGAGCTGATGCTTTGGGCCGAGGACTGCCCCGAAGTCCGGC
ACCTCGTGCACGCGGATTTCGGCTCCAACAATGTCCTGACGGACAATGGCCGCATAACAGCGGTCATTGA
CTGGAGCGAGGCGATGTTCGGGGATTCCCAATACGAGGTCGCCAACATCTTCTTCTGGAGGCCGTGGTTG
GCTTGTATGGAGCAGCAGACGCGCTACTTCGAGCGGAGGCATCCGGAGCTTGCAGGATCGCCGCGGCTCC
GGGCGTATATGCTCCGCATTGGTCTTGACCAACTCTATCAGAGCTTGGTTGACGGCAATTTCGATGATGC
AGCTTGGGCGCAGGGTCGATGCGACGCAATCGTCCGATCCGGAGCCGGGACTGTCGGGCGTACACAAATC
GCCCGCAGAAGCGCGGCCGTCTGGACCGATGGCTGTGTAGAAGTACTCGCCGATAGTGGAAACCGACGCC
CCAGCACTCGTCCGAGGGCAAAGGAATAGAGTAGATGCCGACCGAACAAGAGCTGATTTCGAGAACGCCT
CAGCCAGCAACTCGCGCGAGCCTAGCAAGGCAAATGCGAGAGAACGGCCTTACGCTTGGTGGCACAGTTC
TCGTCCACAGTTCGCTAAGCTCGCTCGGCTGGGTCGCGGGAGGGCCGGTCGCAGTGATTCAGGCCCTTCT
GGATTGTGTTGGTCCCCAGGGCACGATTGTCATGCCCACGCACTCGGGTGATCTGACTGATCCCGCAGAT
TGGAGATCGCCGCCCGTGCCTGCCGATTGGGTGCAGATCTTTGTGAAGGAACCTTACTTCTGTGGTGTGA
CATAATTGGACAAACTACCTACAGAGATTTAAAGCTCTAAGGTAAATATAAAATTTTTAAGTGTATAATG
TGTTAAACTACTGATTCTAATTGTTTGTGTATTTTAGATTCCAACCTATGGAACTGATGAATGGGAGCAG
TGGTGGAATGCCTTTAATGAGGAAAACCTGTTTTGCTCAGAAGAAATGCCATCTAGTGATGATGAGGCTA
CTGCTGACTCTCAACATTCTACTCCTCCAAAAAAGAAGAGAAAGGTAGAAGACCCCAAGGACTTTCCTTC
AGAATTGCTAAGTTTTTTGAGTCATGCTGTGTTTAGTAATAGAACTCTTGCTTGCTTTGCTATTTACACC
ACAAAGGAAAAAGCTGCACTGCTATACAAGAAAATTATGGAAAAATATTCTGTAACCTTTATAAGTAGGC
ATAACAGTTATAATCATAACATACTGTTTTTTCTTACTCCACACAGGCATAGAGTGTCTGCTATTAATAA
CTATGCTCAAAAATTGTGTACCTTTAGCTTTTTAATTTGTAAAGGGGTTAATAAGGAATATTTGATGTAT
AGTGCCTTGACTAGAGATCATAATCAGCCATACCACATTTGTAGAGGTTTTACTTGCTTTAAAAAACCTC
CCACACCTCCCCCTGAACCTGAAACATAAAATGAATGCAATTGTTGTTGTTAACTTGTTTATTGCAGCTT
ATAATGGTTACAAATAAAGCAATAGCATCACAAATTTCACAAATAAAGCATTTTTTTCACTGCATTCTAG
TTGTGGTTTGTCCAAACTCATCAATGTATCTTATCATGTCTGGATCAATTCGTTGCAGGACAGGATGTGG
TGCCCGATGTGACTAGCTCTTTGCTGCAGGCCGTCCTATCCTCTGGTTCCGATAAGAGACCCAGAACTCC
GGCCCCCCACCGCCCACCGCCACCCCCATACATATGTGGTACGCAAGTAAGAGTGCCTGCGCATGCCCCA
TGTGCCCCACCAAGAGCTTTGCATCCCATACAAGTCCCCAAAGTGGAGAACCGAACCAATTCTTCGCGGG
CAGAACAAAAGCTTCTGCACACGTCTCCACTCGAATTTGGAGCCGGCCGGCGTGTGCAAAAGAGGTGAAT
CGAACGAAAGACCCGTGTGTAAAGCCGCGTTTCCAAAATGTATAAAACCGAGAGCATCTGGCCAATGTGC
ATCAGTTGTGGTCAGCAGCAAAATCAAGTGAATCATCTCAGTGCAACTAAAGGGGGGATCTCGAGCCTCT
GCCATGACTATCGTAGAGTAAAAAGGGTTAAGCATTTCCGACCATATAAAGTATAAATACTCTTGATCAG
AATCAATAGCCGAGTCGAACTGGCCATGTCCGCCTCAACCTATGAGGATTGAAACAAGCATTCATTCTGA
ATACATAGACGCAGCGCAAGTTTGTTGACTCATATTGTCACACTCACTCTAACGCCCACAAAGCGCCTTA
ACCTGCCACGGACACCTTTTTGAAATTCGAAATATTTCGTTATCTTTTCATATTTTTATTAGTTTTGTAA
ATTTATATCGAGTTGCAAAAAAAACTATTCCACGCCAACTATAACTCCCACAAACCGCCCAAAAATGCCA
CACCCACTCTTTTAAGAAATGATTCAATTTTGTTGGATTAAATAAGTCGTTTTCCTTATTTCAATCTATA
TGCCGAAAACATATTGACCACGCCCACTCTGACCCCTAAAACCGCCCAATTTTAAAAATTCAAAAAACCC
TTTTACGCTTAACAACTTTTTTTGTTTTACAGGCAGGTACCATGGAAGATGCCAAAAACATTAAGAAGGG
CCCAGCGCCATTCTACCCACTCGAAGACGGGACCGCCGGCGAGCAGCTGCACAAAGCCATGAAGCGCTAC
GCCCTGGTGCCCGGCACCATCGCCTTTACCGACGCACATATCGAGGTGGACATTACCTACGCCGAGTACT
TCGAGATGAGCGTTCGGCTGGCAGAAGCTATGAAGCGCTATGGGCTGAATACAAACCATCGGATCGTGGT
GTGCAGCGAGAATAGCTTGCAGTTCTTCATGCCCGTGTTGGGTGCCCTGTTCATCGGTGTGGCTGTGGCC
CCAGCTAACGACATCTACAACGAGCGCGAGCTGCTGAACAGCATGGGCATCAGCCAGCCCACCGTCGTAT
TCGTGAGCAAGAAAGGGCTGCAAAAGATCCTCAACGTGCAAAAGAAGCTACCGATCATACAAAAGATCAT
CATCATGGATAGCAAGACCGACTACCACCCGGGGAGCTCCAGGTATTGTTTTGAAGATTTTTCTGCTTAT
CTATATACTTTAAAGGGAACCTGGTAATCGAATATTCGATGCAGTCCAAACAAGAGTAGTAAAAAATCAA
CAGAGAACGCTATTCGAGTTTTTAGACTAGACTATATGTACACCCGATATTTAGCTGTTACGAGCGCAAC
AATGAACTTTCAAAATTGTGTGACTGTTTTGGACGTTTTGCAGGTGTAAGTAGGGGCGTGGCCAAAGTGT
TTTTGGTATGTCAATAAAAATTGGCAAGACAATGAAAACGAAGATTAATCAAAACATTTTTTGTGGGGGC
GTGGCAAACAGTTTTTTGGCAAATCGATTTTATTTTATCGATGAAATAATATGAATACATTTTGCAAGAG
CGTGGGAGTGGCAGTTCTGGACGCTTTGTGGGCGTTAGAGGATGCGTAGCAACAAACTTGCGCTGCGATC
TATGCTTAATCTCAACTTTCTAGCTTTTAGTTAGATAGTTTCTGAAATCTCGACGTTCATACAGACGGAT
ATGGCCAGTTCGACTCGTCTTTTGATGCTAATCAAGAATATATGTAGTTTATATGGTCGGAAACGCTTCC
TTCTACCTGTTACATACCTTTAAACAAATCTAGTATACACTTTCCCTCTACGAGTAATGGGTATGAAAAC
AAAAATCAACACGCATCAACGCATTTTGGAAAGTTGAAGGCGTGATAGTGCGGCCGCAACTTGTTTATTG
CAGCTTATAATGGTTACAAATAAAGCAATAGCATCACAAATTTCACAAATAAAGCATTTTTTTCACTGCA
TTCTAGTTGTGGTTTGTCCAAACTCATCAATGTATCTTAACTAGTGGATCCACTAGGGGCCGCCGACGCG
AGGCTGGATGGCCTTCCCCATTATGATTCTTCTCGCTTCCGGCGGCATCGGGATGCCCGCGTTGCAGGCC
ATGCTGTCCAGGCAGGTAGATGACGACCATCAGGGACAGCTTCAAGGATCGCTCGCGGCTCTTACCAGCC
TAACTTCGATCATTGGACCGCTGATCGTCACGGCGATTTATGCCGCCTCGGCGAGCACATGGAACGGGTT
GGCATGGATTGTAGGCGCCGCCCTATACCTTGTCTGCCTCCCCGCGTTGCGTCGCGGTGCATGGAGCCGG
GCCACCTCGACCTGAATGGAAGCCGGCGGCACCTCGCTAACGGATTCACCACTCCAAGAATTGGAGCCAA
TCAATTCTTGCGGAGAACTGTGAATGCGCAAACCAACCCTTGGCAGAACATATCCATCGCGTCCGCCATC
TCCAGCAGCCGCACGCGGCGCATCTCGGGCAGCGTTGGGTCCTGGCCACGGGTGCGCATGATCGTGCTCC
TGTCGTTGAGGACCCGGCTAGGCTGGCGGGGTTGCCTTACTGGTTAGCAGAATGAATCACCGATACGCGA
GCGAACGTGAAGCGACTGCTGCTGCAAAACGTCTGCGACCTGAGCAACAACATGAATGGTCTTCGGTTTC
CGTGTTTCGTAAAGTCTGGAAACGCGGAAGTCAGCGCTCTTCCGCTTCCTCGCTCACTGACTCGCTGCGC
TCGGTCGTTCGGCTGCGGCGAGCGGTATCAGCTCACTCAAAGGCGGTAATACGGTTATCCACAGAATCAG
GGGATAACGCAGGAAAGAACATGTGAGCAAAAGGCCAGCAAAAGGCCAGGAACCGTA
