Features (pLannotate 1.2.2; 16 found; start..end, strand, type, name):
      1..135     +  polyA_signal   SV40 poly(A) signal: SV40 polyadenylation signal
    136..562     +  promoter       MT promoter: Drosophila metallothionein promoter
   1111..1586    +  CDS            luciferase (fragment): firefly luciferase synthetic luc2 version of the luciferase gene
   2317..2438    +  polyA_signal   SV40 poly(A) signal: SV40 polyadenylation signal
   2463..2764    +  CDS            TcR (fragment): tetracycline efflux protein; tet; confers resistance to tetracycline
   3006..3134    -  CDS            YPB1_ECOLX (fragment): Protein predicted: Swiss-Prot protein existence level 4. From Escherichia coli.
   3319..3907    -  rep_origin     ori: high-copy-number ColE1/pMB1/pBR322/pUC origin of replication
   4078..4938    -  CDS            AmpR: β-lactamase; bla; confers resistance to ampicillin, carbenicillin, and related antibiotics
   4939..5043    -  promoter       AmpR promoter: bla
   6525..6804    +  promoter       copia promoter: strong promoter from the Drosophila transposable element copia (Sinclair et al., 1986)
   6850..7875    +  CDS            HygR: aminoglycoside phosphotransferase from E. coli; aph(4)-Ia; confers resistance to hygromycin
   7893..8165    +  CDS            yokD (fragment): YOKD_BACSU - Experimental evidence at protein level: Swiss-Prot protein existence level 1. May contribute to antibiotic resistance. From Bacillus subtilis (strain 168).
   8162..8236    +  CDS            small t antigen (fragment): SV40 (simian virus 40) small t antigen
   8238..8303    +  intron         small t intron: SV40 (simian virus 40) small t antigen intron
   8433..8453    +  CDS            SV40 NLS: nuclear localization signal of SV40 (simian virus 40) large T antigen
   8772..8855    +  CDS            large T antigen (fragment): large T antigen from SV40 (simian virus 40)
>Addgene plasmid #110114 | Hy_pMT dati MCS circfirefly_500 | addgene full sequence | sequence record 211048 | Addgene NGS Result
AACTTGTTTATTGCAGCTTATAATGGTTACAAATAAAGCAATAGCATCACAAATTTCACAAATAAAGCAT
TTTTTTCACTGCATTCTAGTTGTGGTTTGTCCAAACTCATCAATGTATCTTATCATGTCTGGATCAATTC
GTTGCAGGACAGGATGTGGTGCCCGATGTGACTAGCTCTTTGCTGCAGGCCGTCCTATCCTCTGGTTCCG
ATAAGAGACCCAGAACTCCGGCCCCCCACCGCCCACCGCCACCCCCATACATATGTGGTACGCAAGTAAG
AGTGCCTGCGCATGCCCCATGTGCCCCACCAAGAGCTTTGCATCCCATACAAGTCCCCAAAGTGGAGAAC
CGAACCAATTCTTCGCGGGCAGAACAAAAGCTTCTGCACACGTCTCCACTCGAATTTGGAGCCGGCCGGC
GTGTGCAAAAGAGGTGAATCGAACGAAAGACCCGTGTGTAAAGCCGCGTTTCCAAAATGTATAAAACCGA
GAGCATCTGGCCAATGTGCATCAGTTGTGGTCAGCAGCAAAATCAAGTGAATCATCTCAGTGCAACTAAA
GGGGGGATCTCGAGCCTCTGCCATGACTATCGTAGAGTAAAAAGGGTTAAGCATTTCCGACCATATAAAG
TATAAATACTCTTGATCAGAATCAATAGCCGAGTCGAACTGGCCATGTCCGCCTCAACCTATGAGGATTG
AAACAAGCATTCATTCTGAATACATAGACGCAGCGCAAGTTTGTTGACTCATATTGTCACACTCACTCTA
ACGCCCACAAAGCGCCTTAACCTGCCACGGACACCTTTTTGAAATTCGAAATATTTCGTTATCTTTTCAT
ATTTTTATTAGTTTTGTAAATTTATATCGAGTTGCAAAAAAAACTATTCCACGCCAACTATAACTCCCAC
AAACCGCCCAAAAATGCCACACCCACTCTTTTAAGAAATGATTCAATTTTGTTGGATTAAATAAGTCGTT
TTCCTTATTTCAATCTATATGCCGAAAACATATTGACCACGCCCACTCTGACCCCTAAAACCGCCCAATT
TTAAAAATTCAAAAAACCCTTTTACGCTTAACAACTTTTTTTGTTTTACAGGCAGGTACCATGGAAGATG
CCAAAAACATTAAGAAGGGCCCAGCGCCATTCTACCCACTCGAAGACGGGACCGCCGGCGAGCAGCTGCA
CAAAGCCATGAAGCGCTACGCCCTGGTGCCCGGCACCATCGCCTTTACCGACGCACATATCGAGGTGGAC
ATTACCTACGCCGAGTACTTCGAGATGAGCGTTCGGCTGGCAGAAGCTATGAAGCGCTATGGGCTGAATA
CAAACCATCGGATCGTGGTGTGCAGCGAGAATAGCTTGCAGTTCTTCATGCCCGTGTTGGGTGCCCTGTT
CATCGGTGTGGCTGTGGCCCCAGCTAACGACATCTACAACGAGCGCGAGCTGCTGAACAGCATGGGCATC
AGCCAGCCCACCGTCGTATTCGTGAGCAAGAAAGGGCTGCAAAAGATCCTCAACGTGCAAAAGAAGCTAC
CGATCATACAAAAGATCATCATCATGGATAGCAAGACCGACTACCACCCGGGGAGCTCCAGGTATTGTTT
TGAAGATTTTTCTGCTTATCTATATACTTTAAAGGGAACCTGGTAATCGAATATTCGATGCAGTCCAAAC
AAGAGTAGTAAAAAATCAACAGAGAACGCTATTCGAGTTTTTAGACTAGACTATATGTACACCCGATATT
TAGCTGTTACGAGCGCAACAATGAACTTTCAAAATTGTGTGACTGTTTTGGACGTTTTGCAGGTGTAAGT
AGGGGCGTGGCCAAAGTGTTTTTGGTATGTCAATAAAAATTGGCAAGACAATGAAAACGAAGATTAATCA
AAACATTTTTTGTGGGGGCGTGGCAAACAGTTTTTTGGCAAATCGATTTTATTTTATCGATGAAATAATA
TGAATACATTTTGCAAGAGCGTGGGAGTGGCAGTTCTGGACGCTTTGTGGGCGTTAGAGGATGCGTAGCA
ACAAACTTGCGCTGCGATCTATGCTTAATCTCAACTTTCTAGCTTTTAGTTAGATAGTTTCTGAAATCTC
GACGTTCATACAGGCGGATATGGCCAGTTCGACTCGTCTTTTGATGCTAATCAAGAATATATGTAGTTTA
TATGGTCGGAAACGCTTCCTTCTACCTGTTACATACCTTTAAACAAATCTAATATACGCTTTCCCTCTAC
GAGTAATGGGTATGAAAACAAAAATCAACACGCATCAACGCATTTTGGAAAGTTGAAGGCGTGATAGTGC
GGCCGCAACTTGTTTATTGCAGCTTATAATGGTTACAAATAAAGCAATAGCATCACAAATTTCACAAATA
AAGCATTTTTTTCACTGCATTCTAGTTGTGGTTTGTCCAAACTCATCAATGTATCTTAACTAGTGGATCC
ACTAGGGGCCGCCGACGCGAGGCTGGATGGCCTTCCCCATTATGATTCTTCTCGCTTCCGGCGGCATCGG
GATGCCCGCGTTGCAGGCCATGCTGTCCAGGCAGGTAGATGACGACCATCAGGGACAGCTTCAAGGATCG
CTCGCGGCTCTTACCAGCCTAACTTCGATCATTGGACCGCTGATCGTCACGGCGATTTATGCCGCCTCGG
CGAGCACATGGAACGGGTTGGCATGGATTGTAGGCGCCGCCCTATACCTTGTCTGCCTCCCCGCGTTGCG
TCGCGGTGCATGGAGCCGGGCCACCTCGACCTGAATGGAAGCCGGCGGCACCTCGCTAACGGATTCACCA
CTCCAAGAATTGGAGCCAATCAATTCTTGCGGAGAACTGTGAATGCGCAAACCAACCCTTGGCAGAACAT
ATCCATCGCGTCCGCCATCTCCAGCAGCCGCACGCGGCGCATCTCGGGCAGCGTTGGGTCCTGGCCACGG
GTGCGCATGATCGTGCTCCTGTCGTTGAGGACCCGGCTAGGCTGGCGGGGTTGCCTTACTGGTTAGCAGA
ATGAATCACCGATACGCGAGCGAACGTGAAGCGACTGCTGCTGCAAAACGTCTGCGACCTGAGCAACAAC
ATGAATGGTCTTCGGTTTCCGTGTTTCGTAAAGTCTGGAAACGCGGAAGTCAGCGCTCTTCCGCTTCCTC
GCTCACTGACTCGCTGCGCTCGGTCGTTCGGCTGCGGCGAGCGGTATCAGCTCACTCAAAGGCGGTAATA
CGGTTATCCACAGAATCAGGGGATAACGCAGGAAAGAACATGTGAGCAAAAGGCCAGCAAAAGGCCAGGA
ACCGTAAAAAGGCCGCGTTGCTGGCGTTTTTCCATAGGCTCCGCCCCCCTGACGAGCATCACAAAAATCG
ACGCTCAAGTCAGAGGTGGCGAAACCCGACAGGACTATAAAGATACCAGGCGTTTCCCCCTGGAAGCTCC
CTCGTGCGCTCTCCTGTTCCGACCCTGCCGCTTACCGGATACCTGTCCGCCTTTCTCCCTTCGGGAAGCG
TGGCGCTTTCTCATAGCTCACGCTGTAGGTATCTCAGTTCGGTGTAGGTCGTTCGCTCCAAGCTGGGCTG
TGTGCACGAACCCCCCGTTCAGCCCGACCGCTGCGCCTTATCCGGTAACTATCGTCTTGAGTCCAACCCG
GTAAGACACGACTTATCGCCACTGGCAGCAGCCACTGGTAACAGGATTAGCAGAGCGAGGTATGTAGGCG
GTGCTACAGAGTTCTTGAAGTGGTGGCCTAACTACGGCTACACTAGAAGGACAGTATTTGGTATCTGCGC
TCTGCTGAAGCCAGTTACCTTCGGAAAAAGAGTTGGTAGCTCTTGATCCGGCAAACAAACCACCGCTGGT
AGCGGTGGTTTTTTTGTTTGCAAGCAGCAGATTACGCGCAGAAAAAAAGGATCTCAAGAAGATCCTTTGA
TCTTTTCTACGGGGTCTGACGCTCAGTGGAACGAAAACTCACGTTAAGGGATTTTGGTCATGAGATTATC
AAAAAGGATCTTCACCTAGATCCTTTTAAATTAAAAATGAAGTTTTAAATCAATCTAAAGTATATATGAG
TAAACTTGGTCTGACAGTTACCAATGCTTAATCAGTGAGGCACCTATCTCAGCGATCTGTCTATTTCGTT
CATCCATAGTTGCCTGACTCCCCGTCGTGTAGATAACTACGATACGGGAGGGCTTACCATCTGGCCCCAG
TGCTGCAATGATACCGCGAGACCCACGCTCACCGGCTCCAGATTTATCAGCAATAAACCAGCCAGCCGGA
AGGGCCGAGCGCAGAAGTGGTCCTGCAACTTTATCCGCCTCCATCCAGTCTATTAATTGTTGCCGGGAAG
CTAGAGTAAGTAGTTCGCCAGTTAATAGTTTGCGCAACGTTGTTGCCATTGCTGCAGGCATCGTGGTGTC
ACGCTCGTCGTTTGGTATGGCTTCATTCAGCTCCGGTTCCCAACGATCAAGGCGAGTTACATGATCCCCC
ATGTTGTGCAAAAAAGCGGTTAGCTCCTTCGGTCCTCCGATCGTTGTCAGAAGTAAGTTGGCCGCAGTGT
TATCACTCATGGTTATGGCAGCACTGCATAATTCTCTTACTGTCATGCCATCCGTAAGATGCTTTTCTGT
GACTGGTGAGTACTCAACCAAGTCATTCTGAGAATAGTGTATGCGGCGACCGAGTTGCTCTTGCCCGGCG
TCAACACGGGATAATACCGCGCCACATAGCAGAACTTTAAAAGTGCTCATCATTGGAAAACGTTCTTCGG
GGCGAAAACTCTCAAGGATCTTACCGCTGTTGAGATCCAGTTCGATGTAACCCACTCGTGCACCCAACTG
ATCTTCAGCATCTTTTACTTTCACCAGCGTTTCTGGGTGAGCAAAAACAGGAAGGCAAAATGCCGCAAAA
AAGGGAATAAGGGCGACACGGAAATGTTGAATACTCATACTCTTCCTTTTTCAATATTATTGAAGCATTT
ATCAGGGTTATTGTCTCATGAGCGGATACATATTTGAATGTATTTAGAAAAATAAACAAATAGGGGTTCC
GCGCACATTTCCCCGAAAAGTGCCACCTGACGTCTAAGAAACCATTATTATCATGACATTAACCTATAAA
AATAGGCGTATCACGAGGCCCTTTCGTCTTCAAGAATTCACATTTGTACGAATTTTTTTTTTATCAAAAG
TTCGAGTTTTTCACCAATTTCCTCATCAACCGAGCAAGGCAAACGGCTTTGAATAATATGGTGTTATATA
TACATATATCAAATCGCTGCTGACTGCGTGATTGATGGCCCCAAGATTACATATTATCGAATCAGGATTC
AGAAGGAGATCAATGTCAAATGCGGACAGGAACATGAAAGACGCCTGTTATGCGCAATTAAAAATTTGGG
TTTAATTGCTGTGGAAACTGTTGTTGGCGGCATCTTAAGTTCCTGTTTAACAACATCAACTACTTATGTA
CGTAGAAGCGTTTAAGCCATTTGCATACAGATGAGAACTGGCTTTTGTGCTAATCAGTCAAGATGACTCC
GATGATGATGACTCATTACCTGACCAGTTTTCGCTGCTTTCTTTTCAACAACTACTTGTATATGTATTGT
ATCCAATAGCAATACATTGAATTTCCATGGTCTAGTCACGTATTATCATTTAATTGACACCAAGTCGTGT
TATTGTTGAGCTATCGAGTTCAGCTCAAACATTTCTTATTCCCATGAATAAGCCGGCAAAAATATGCAAT
CTATGAAAGTTAATATAAGCAAACCTTACTTTGACTCAATACCAATGCACTTTGTGTCGATAGGTTCACG
CAATTGAGGCGATTATTCCGATAACCCAAGCGATTGACTGTTCCCGTTTCGATTCCAATTGAAATTTGGA
AATGTACAATAGTTTTGCTATATGCTGTCAAGTACGCTCTTATCTTCTCTGGGTTTTCTTCAGAGTTTCG
AAACGCTTCTTCTTTTTTTTGTTTTTTTTTTTTTGGAATCTCGTATTTTGGAAGGGGCTCCCCTCTGGAA
TTTGTTACACTGTCGTTATCATTGCGAACAAGCGGCCCGAAGCTATCAGCGACTTTAACATTTACAATGC
ACTTTTTTACGACCAATTAAATGTACATTTTCCTTTCTTCGCCCGTTGATAAGCGAACGCGATGTGGCGC
AGGCAATGTGTTGCTCTTGCGACACAAACGCAATCAAAATGGATTCAATTTCGCTTTTTCCCAGTGAAAC
GAAGAACGAACCGACCATCATGATATGCTCCTCTGCATGTTGCGTATTGAATCAATGACAATTTCAATTA
AGCCGCCCGTTCGTCATGCGTTTTCGTGCGCTTCGAAATGCTGATAACGCTGCTGTCCTCCAACTGCTTT
GCATGTGGACACAATTCCATTTATTTAATTCTTTTATTTGGATCGGTTAAATTAAAAAGCGCCTTGTTAC
GCATTTAACGTTGTTTCCGGTGCGTGGTGGTTTCATGCTTCTGGGAACGGCAAATGGGTTTAGGATTGGG
AACCCCTCATCATCTGTTGGAATATACTATTCAACCTACAAAAGTAACGTTAAACAACACTACTTTATAT
TTGATATGAATGGCCACACCTTTTATGCCATAAAACATATTGTAAGAGAATACCACTCTTTTTATTCCTT
CTTTCCTTCTTGTACGTTTTTTGCTGTAAGTAGGTCGTGGTGCTGGTGTTGCAGTTGAAATAACTTAAAA
TATAAATCATAAAACTCAAACATAAACTTGACTATTTATTTATTTATTAAGAAAGGAAATATAAATTATA
AATTACAACAGGTTATGGACCTGCAGCCAAGCTTGGCGCTCGTCCGGGGGCAATGAGATATGAAAAAGCC
TGAACTCACCGCGACGTCTGTCGAGAAGTTTCTGATCGAAAAGTTCGACAGCGTCTCCGACCTGATGCAG
CTCTCGGAGGGCGAAGAATCTCGTGCTTTCAGCTTCGATGTAGGAGGGCGTGGATATGTCCTGCGGGTAA
ATAGCTGCGCCGATGGTTTCTACAAAGATCGTTATGTTTATCGGCACTTTGCATCGGCCGCGCTCCCGAT
TCCGGAAGTGCTTGACATTGGGGAATTCAGCGAGAGCCTGACCTATTGCATCTCCCGCCGTGCACAGGGT
GTCACGTTGCAAGACCTGCCTGAAACCGAACTGCCCGCTGTTCTGCAGCCGGTCGCGGAGGCCATGGATG
CGATCGCTGCGGCCGATCTTAGCCAGACGAGCGGGTTCGGCCCATTCGGACCGCAAGGAATCGGTCAATA
CACTACATGGCGTGATTTCATATGCGCGATTGCTGATCCCCATGTGTATCACTGGCAAACTGTGATGGAC
GACACCGTCAGTGCGTCCGTCGCGCAGGCTCTCGATGAGCTGATGCTTTGGGCCGAGGACTGCCCCGAAG
TCCGGCACCTCGTGCACGCGGATTTCGGCTCCAACAATGTCCTGACGGACAATGGCCGCATAACAGCGGT
CATTGACTGGAGCGAGGCGATGTTCGGGGATTCCCAATACGAGGTCGCCAACATCTTCTTCTGGAGGCCG
TGGTTGGCTTGTATGGAGCAGCAGACGCGCTACTTCGAGCGGAGGCATCCGGAGCTTGCAGGATCGCCGC
GGCTCCGGGCGTATATGCTCCGCATTGGTCTTGACCAACTCTATCAGAGCTTGGTTGACGGCAATTTCGA
TGATGCAGCTTGGGCGCAGGGTCGATGCGACGCAATCGTCCGATCCGGAGCCGGGACTGTCGGGCGTACA
CAAATCGCCCGCAGAAGCGCGGCCGTCTGGACCGATGGCTGTGTAGAAGTACTCGCCGATAGTGGAAACC
GACGCCCCAGCACTCGTCCGAGGGCAAAGGAATAGAGTAGATGCCGACCGAACAAGAGCTGATTTCGAGA
ACGCCTCAGCCAGCAACTCGCGCGAGCCTAGCAAGGCAAATGCGAGAGAACGGCCTTACGCTTGGTGGCA
CAGTTCTCGTCCACAGTTCGCTAAGCTCGCTCGGCTGGGTCGCGGGAGGGCCGGTCGCAGTGATTCAGGC
CCTTCTGGATTGTGTTGGTCCCCAGGGCACGATTGTCATGCCCACGCACTCGGGTGATCTGACTGATCCC
GCAGATTGGAGATCGCCGCCCGTGCCTGCCGATTGGGTGCAGATCTTTGTGAAGGAACCTTACTTCTGTG
GTGTGACATAATTGGACAAACTACCTACAGAGATTTAAAGCTCTAAGGTAAATATAAAATTTTTAAGTGT
ATAATGTGTTAAACTACTGATTCTAATTGTTTGTGTATTTTAGATTCCAACCTATGGAACTGATGAATGG
GAGCAGTGGTGGAATGCCTTTAATGAGGAAAACCTGTTTTGCTCAGAAGAAATGCCATCTAGTGATGATG
AGGCTACTGCTGACTCTCAACATTCTACTCCTCCAAAAAAGAAGAGAAAGGTAGAAGACCCCAAGGACTT
TCCTTCAGAATTGCTAAGTTTTTTGAGTCATGCTGTGTTTAGTAATAGAACTCTTGCTTGCTTTGCTATT
TACACCACAAAGGAAAAAGCTGCACTGCTATACAAGAAAATTATGGAAAAATATTCTGTAACCTTTATAA
GTAGGCATAACAGTTATAATCATAACATACTGTTTTTTCTTACTCCACACAGGCATAGAGTGTCTGCTAT
TAATAACTATGCTCAAAAATTGTGTACCTTTAGCTTTTTAATTTGTAAAGGGGTTAATAAGGAATATTTG
ATGTATAGTGCCTTGACTAGAGATCATAATCAGCCATACCACATTTGTAGAGGTTTTACTTGCTTTAAAA
AACCTCCCACACCTCCCCCTGAACCTGAAACATAAAATGAATGCAATTGTTGTTGTT
